>Addgene plasmid #240398 | pET15b-NHis6-NocL | addgene full sequence | sequence record 478133 | Addgene NGS Result
TTCTTGAAGACGAAAGGGCCTCGTGATACGCCTATTTTTATAGGTTAATGTCATGATAATAATGGTTTCT
TAGACGTCAGGTGGCACTTTTCGGGGAAATGTGCGCGGAACCCCTATTTGTTTATTTTTCTAAATACATT
CAAATATGTATCCGCTCATGAGACAATAACCCTGATAAATGCTTCAATAATATTGAAAAAGGAAGAGTAT
GAGTATTCAACATTTCCGTGTCGCCCTTATTCCCTTTTTTGCGGCATTTTGCCTTCCTGTTTTTGCTCAC
CCAGAAACGCTGGTGAAAGTAAAAGATGCTGAAGATCAGTTGGGTGCACGAGTGGGTTACATCGAACTGG
ATCTCAACAGCGGTAAGATCCTTGAGAGTTTTCGCCCCGAAGAACGTTTTCCAATGATGAGCACTTTTAA
AGTTCTGCTATGTGGCGCGGTATTATCCCGTGTTGACGCCGGGCAAGAGCAACTCGGTCGCCGCATACAC
TATTCTCAGAATGACTTGGTTGAGTACTCACCAGTCACAGAAAAGCATCTTACGGATGGCATGACAGTAA
GAGAATTATGCAGTGCTGCCATAACCATGAGTGATAACACTGCGGCCAACTTACTTCTGACAACGATCGG
AGGACCGAAGGAGCTAACCGCTTTTTTGCACAACATGGGGGATCATGTAACTCGCCTTGATCGTTGGGAA
CCGGAGCTGAATGAAGCCATACCAAACGACGAGCGTGACACCACGATGCCTGCAGCAATGGCAACAACGT
TGCGCAAACTATTAACTGGCGAACTACTTACTCTAGCTTCCCGGCAACAATTAATAGACTGGATGGAGGC
GGATAAAGTTGCAGGACCACTTCTGCGCTCGGCCCTTCCGGCTGGCTGGTTTATTGCTGATAAATCTGGA
GCCGGTGAGCGTGGGTCTCGCGGTATCATTGCAGCACTGGGGCCAGATGGTAAGCCCTCCCGTATCGTAG
TTATCTACACGACGGGGAGTCAGGCAACTATGGATGAACGAAATAGACAGATCGCTGAGATAGGTGCCTC
ACTGATTAAGCATTGGTAACTGTCAGACCAAGTTTACTCATATATACTTTAGATTGATTTAAAACTTCAT
TTTTAATTTAAAAGGATCTAGGTGAAGATCCTTTTTGATAATCTCATGACCAAAATCCCTTAACGTGAGT
TTTCGTTCCACTGAGCGTCAGACCCCGTAGAAAAGATCAAAGGATCTTCTTGAGATCCTTTTTTTCTGCG
CGTAATCTGCTGCTTGCAAACAAAAAAACCACCGCTACCAGCGGTGGTTTGTTTGCCGGATCAAGAGCTA
CCAACTCTTTTTCCGAAGGTAACTGGCTTCAGCAGAGCGCAGATACCAAATACTGTCCTTCTAGTGTAGC
CGTAGTTAGGCCACCACTTCAAGAACTCTGTAGCACCGCCTACATACCTCGCTCTGCTAATCCTGTTACC
AGTGGCTGCTGCCAGTGGCGATAAGTCGTGTCTTACCGGGTTGGACTCAAGACGATAGTTACCGGATAAG
GCGCAGCGGTCGGGCTGAACGGGGGGTTCGTGCACACAGCCCAGCTTGGAGCGAACGACCTACACCGAAC
TGAGATACCTACAGCGTGAGCTATGAGAAAGCGCCACGCTTCCCGAAGGGAGAAAGGCGGACAGGTATCC
GGTAAGCGGCAGGGTCGGAACAGGAGAGCGCACGAGGGAGCTTCCAGGGGGAAACGCCTGGTATCTTTAT
AGTCCTGTCGGGTTTCGCCACCTCTGACTTGAGCGTCGATTTTTGTGATGCTCGTCAGGGGGGCGGAGCC
TATGGAAAAACGCCAGCAACGCGGCCTTTTTACGGTTCCTGGCCTTTTGCTGGCCTTTTGCTCACATGTT
CTTTCCTGCGTTATCCCCTGATTCTGTGGATAACCGTATTACCGCCTTTGAGTGAGCTGATACCGCTCGC
CGCAGCCGAACGACCGAGCGCAGCGAGTCAGTGAGCGAGGAAGCGGAAGAGCGCCTGATGCGGTATTTTC
TCCTTACGCATCTGTGCGGTATTTCACACCGCAATGGTGCACTCTCAGTACAATCTGCTCTGATGCCGCA
TAGTTAAGCCAGTATACACTCCGCTATCGCTACGTGACTGGGTCATGGCTGCGCCCCGACACCCGCCAAC
ACCCGCTGACGCGCCCTGACGGGCTTGTCTGCTCCCGGCATCCGCTTACAGACAAGCTGTGACCGTCTCC
GGGAGCTGCATGTGTCAGAGGTTTTCACCGTCATCACCGAAACGCGCGAGGCAGCTGCGGTAAAGCTCAT
CAGCGTGGTCGTGAAGCGATTCACAGATGTCTGCCTGTTCATCCGCGTCCAGCTCGTTGAGTTTCTCCAG
AAGCGTTAATGTCTGGCTTCTGATAAAGCGGGCCATGTTAAGGGCGGTTTTTTCCTGTTTGGTCACTGAT
GCCTCCGTGTAAGGGGGATTTCTGTTCATGGGGGTAATGATACCGATGAAACGAGAGAGGATGCTCACGA
TACGGGTTACTGATGATGAACATGCCCGGTTACTGGAACGTTGTGAGGGTAAACAACTGGCGGTATGGAT
GCGGCGGGACCAGAGAAAAATCACTCAGGGTCAATGCCAGCGCTTCGTTAATACAGATGTAGGTGTTCCA
CAGGGTAGCCAGCAGCATCCTGCGATGCAGATCCGGAACATAATGGTGCAGGGCGCTGACTTCCGCGTTT
CCAGACTTTACGAAACACGGAAACCGAAGACCATTCATGTTGTTGCTCAGGTCGCAGACGTTTTGCAGCA
GCAGTCGCTTCACGTTCGCTCGCGTATCGGTGATTCATTCTGCTAACCAGTAAGGCAACCCCGCCAGCCT
AGCCGGGTCCTCAACGACAGGAGCACGATCATGCGCACCCGTGGCCAGGACCCAACGCTGCCCGAGATGC
GCCGCGTGCGGCTGCTGGAGATGGCGGACGCGATGGATATGTTCTGCCAAGGGTTGGTTTGCGCATTCAC
AGTTCTCCGCAAGAATTGATTGGCTCCAATTCTTGGAGTGGTGAATCCGTTAGCGAGGTGCCGCCGGCTT
CCATTCAGGTCGAGGTGGCCCGGCTCCATGCACCGCGACGCAACGCGGGGAGGCAGACAAGGTATAGGGC
GGCGCCTACAATCCATGCCAACCCGTTCCATGTGCTCGCCGAGGCGGCATAAATCGCCGTGACGATCAGC
GGTCCAATGATCGAAGTTAGGCTGGTAAGAGCCGCGAGCGATCCTTGAAGCTGTCCCTGATGGTCGTCAT
CTACCTGCCTGGACAGCATGGCCTGCAACGCGGGCATCCCGATGCCGCCGGAAGCGAGAAGAATCATAAT
GGGGAAGGCCATCCAGCCTCGCGTCGCGAACGCCAGCAAGACGTAGCCCAGCGCGTCGGCCGCCATGCCG
GCGATAATGGCCTGCTTCTCGCCGAAACGTTTGGTGGCGGGACCAGTGACGAAGGCTTGAGCGAGGGCGT
GCAAGATTCCGAATACCGCAAGCGACAGGCCGATCATCGTCGCGCTCCAGCGAAAGCGGTCCTCGCCGAA
AATGACCCAGAGCGCTGCCGGCACCTGTCCTACGAGTTGCATGATAAAGAAGACAGTCATAAGTGCGGCG
ACGATAGTCATGCCCCGCGCCCACCGGAAGGAGCTGACTGGGTTGAAGGCTCTCAAGGGCATCGGTCGAG
ATCCCGGTGCCTAATGAGTGAGCTAACTTACATTAATTGCGTTGCGCTCACTGCCCGCTTTCCAGTCGGG
AAACTGTCGTGCCAGCTGCATTAATGAATCGGCCAACGCGCGGGGAGAGGCGGTTTGCGTATTGGGCGCC
AGGGTGGTTTTTCTTTTCACCAGTGAGACGGGCAACAGCTGATTGCCCTTCACCGCCTGGCCCTGAGAGA
GTTGCAGCAAGCGGTCCACGCTGGTTTGCCCCAGCAGGCGAAAATCCTGTTTGATGGTGGTTAACGGCGG
GATATAACATGAGCTGTCTTCGGTATCGTCGTATCCCACTACCGAGATATCCGCACCAACGCGCAGCCCG
GACTCGGTAATGGCGCGCATTGCGCCCAGCGCCATCTGATCGTTGGCAACCAGCATCGCAGTGGGAACGA
TGCCCTCATTCAGCATTTGCATGGTTTGTTGAAAACCGGACATGGCACTCCAGTCGCCTTCCCGTTCCGC
TATCGGCTGAATTTGATTGCGAGTGAGATATTTATGCCAGCCAGCCAGACGCAGACGCGCCGAGACAGAA
CTTAATGGGCCCGCTAACAGCGCGATTTGCTGGTGACCCAATGCGACCAGATGCTCCACGCCCAGTCGCG
TACCGTCTTCATGGGAGAAAATAATACTGTTGATGGGTGTCTGGTCAGAGACATCAAGAAATAACGCCGG
AACATTAGTGCAGGCAGCTTCCACAGCAATGGCATCCTGGTCATCCAGCGGATAGTTAATGATCAGCCCA
CTGACGCGTTGCGCGAGAAGATTGTGCACCGCCGCTTTACAGGCTTCGACGCCGCTTCGTTCTACCATCG
ACACCACCACGCTGGCACCCAGTTGATCGGCGCGAGATTTAATCGCCGCGACAATTTGCGACGGCGCGTG
CAGGGCCAGACTGGAGGTGGCAACGCCAATCAGCAACGACTGTTTGCCCGCCAGTTGTTGTGCCACGCGG
TTGGGAATGTAATTCAGCTCCGCCATCGCCGCTTCCACTTTTTCCCGCGTTTTCGCAGAAACGTGGCTGG
CCTGGTTCACCACGCGGGAAACGGTCTGATAAGAGACACCGGCATACTCTGCGACATCGTATAACGTTAC
TGGTTTCACATTCACCACCCTGAATTGACTCTCTTCCGGGCGCTATCATGCCATACCGCGAAAGGTTTTG
CGCCATTCGATGGTGTCCGGGATCTCGACGCTCTCCCTTATGCGACTCCTGCATTAGGAAGCAGCCCAGT
AGTAGGTTGAGGCCGTTGAGCACCGCCGCCGCAAGGAATGGTGCATGCAAGGAGATGGCGCCCAACAGTC
CCCCGGCCACGGGGCCTGCCACCATACCCACGCCGAAACAAGCGCTCATGAGCCCGAAGTGGCGAGCCCG
ATCTTCCCCATCGGTGATGTCGGCGATATAGGCGCCAGCAACCGCACCTGTGGCGCCGGTGATGCCGGCC
ACGATGCGTCCGGCGTAGAGGATCGAGATCTCGATCCCGCGAAATTAATACGACTCACTATAGGGGAATT
GTGAGCGGATAACAATTCCCCTCTAGAAATAATTTTGTTTAACTTTAAGAAGGAGATATACCATGGGCAG
CAGCCATCATCATCATCATCACAGCAGCGGCGTGAATGTTCGTTTGACCGATTCGCCAAATCCTCTAGAG
AAATTTTCAACATTAATAGAGTTACTGATCTATAGAGCGCAGAATCAACCACAGCAGAGTGCTTACACAT
TTCTGCGCGATGGAGAAACTGAAGAAATCAACCTGACTTATGGAGAACTAGACCAAAAAGTTAGGGCGAT
CGCATCTCATCTTCAGTCTCTAGGAGTATCTGGCGAACGTGCGTTACTGTTGTATCCACCAGGTCTAGAT
TTCATTACTGCCTTCTTGGGGTGTTTATATGCAGGTGTTGTAGCAGTTCCAGCATATCCACCCAGAAAGA
ATATGAACTTCTTGAGGTTGCAGGCGATCGCCACAGATGCTCAAGCAACGGTAGTATTGACTACTTCAGA
CTTGTTAGCCAACTTGGTCAGTCAATGGGCTGAAAATCCAGAATTGCCAACTATGCACTGGTTAAGCACA
GATGACATCGACAGTAATCTCAGTTCAGATTGGCAAGCACCAAGACTAGAGAGGGATACCCTGGCGTTTC
TCCAATATACTTCTGGCTCGACAGGAACGCCAAAGGGAGTGATGGTAACACATGGGAATTTGCTATCCAA
CCAGAGAGCGATCAAGGTCGGCTTCGGACATACAGAGAAAACAATTTTCGTCGGTTGGTTGCCCTTATTT
CACGATATGGGATTGATTGGCAATGTCTTGCAGCCCCTATATTTGGGTATACCTTCCATTCTCATGTCAC
CAGTAGCTTTTCTGCAAAAGCCTTTGCGTTGGTTGCAAGCTATTTCTCGTTACAAAGCCACTACTAGTGG
TGGGCCAAATTTTGCCTATGATCTTTGCATCCGCAAAATTACTCCTGAAGAACTTTCTCGTCTTGACTTG
AGCAGTTGGGAAGTTGCTTTCAACGGAGCCGAACCAGTCCGGTCTGAAACATTAGAGCGCTTTGCTAACT
ATTTTGCCGAGTGTGGTTTCCGTAAAGAGGCATTTTATCCCTGCTACGGTATGGCTGAAACGACTTTATT
CGTGTCCGGAGGTTTGAAAACATCTCCCCCCGTTCTGTATGAGCTAGAAGCAGCAGCCCTTGAGGAAAAT
CAGGTAGTGGCGGCTGAATCTGACGAGGGAACTAGAACAATTGTTGGCTGTGGCCGAACCTGGTTAGATG
AGAAAATCGCTATTGTCGATCCCGAATCCTTAACTCTGTGTCCCCCCAGTAAAGTGGGAGAGATTTGGGT
GTCGGGTTCTTCTGTGGCTGCTGGCTACTGGAGACGACCAGAGCAAACAACCGAAACCTTTCAAGCTTAT
CTGTCAGACAAAGATGTTAGCGATCGCGACGAAGCATCTCGTAGAGAAGCGTTAGGAGCGTCAGGCCCGT
TTCTCCGAACCGGAGACTTAGGCTTTTTGCAAGACGAAGAGTTGTTTGTTACAGGAAGACTCAAGGATGT
GATTATTGTCCGCGGACAAAATCATTATCCCCAGGATATTGAGTTAACGGTTCAAAACAGTCATCCAGCA
CTGCGATTAAATAGTGGGGCAGCCTTTACAGTAGAGCAAAAAGGGCAACAGCGATTAGTTATTGTTCAAG
AGGTGGAACGAACCTCTTTGAGGCGGTTGGATATAAAAGAGGTCGTCGGCAATATCACCGAAGCAGTGAT
AGATCACCACGGCTTACAGGTGTATGCCACAGTTTTAATTAAGCCTGGGAGTATCCCCAAGACCTCTAGT
GGGAAAATTCAGCGCCATGCTTGTCGGCGTGGGTTTCTAGATGGCAGTTTGAATGTGCTGGAGAACTCTA
GTAGAAGTCCTCATAACCAAGATACATTTCCACAGTTGGCAGATGATGTTAACTCCCTCCTCACAAAAGT
GCAGGAAGTTAATCCTGATTTGAAAAAAGCGAATATCAAGGAGGGTGAAAAAGCTAATGCACTTCAATAA
GAGGATCCGGCTGCTAACAAAGGCCGAAAGGAAGCTGAGTTGGCTGCTGCCACCGCTGAGCAATAACTAG
CATAACCCCTTGGGGCCTCTAAACGGGTCTTGAGGGGTTTTTTGCTGAAAGGAGGAACTATATCCGGATA
TCCCGCAAGAGGCCCGGCAGTACCGGCATAACCAAGCCTATGCCTACAGCATCCAGGGTGACGGTGCCGA
GGATGACGATGAGCGCATTGTTAGATTTCATACACGGTGCCTGACTGCGTTAGCAATTTAACTGTGATAA
ACTACCGCATTAAAGCTTATCGATGATAAGCTGTCAAACATGAGAA
Features (pLannotate 1.2.2; 19 found; start..end, strand, type, name):
    104..208     +  promoter       AmpR promoter: bla
    209..1069    +  CDS            AmpR: β-lactamase; bla; confers resistance to ampicillin, carbenicillin, and related antibiotics
   1240..1828    +  rep_origin     ori: high-copy-number ColE1/pMB1/pBR322/pUC origin of replication
   2014..2153    -  misc_feature   bom: basis of mobility region from pBR322
   2255..2446    -  CDS            rop: Rop protein, which maintains plasmids at low copy number; rop
   2463..2843    +  CDS            YPB1_ECOLX: Protein predicted: Swiss-Prot protein existence level 4. From Escherichia coli.
   3085..3709    -  CDS            TcR (fragment): tetracycline efflux protein; tet; confers resistance to tetracycline
   3724..3745    -  protein_bind   CAP binding site: CAP binding activates transcription in the presence of cAMP. E. coli catabolite activator protein
   3758..4839    -  CDS            lacI: lac repressor; lacI; The lac repressor binds to the lac operator to inhibit transcription in E. coli. This inhibition can be relieved by adding lactose or isopropyl-β-D-thiogalactopyranoside (IPTG).
   4840..4917    -  promoter       lacI promoter: lacI
   4925..5204    -  CDS            TcR (fragment): tetracycline efflux protein; tet; confers resistance to tetracycline
   5226..5244    +  promoter       T7 promoter: promoter for bacteriophage T7 RNA polymerase
   5245..5269    +  protein_bind   lac operator: The lac repressor binds to the lac operator to inhibit transcription in E. coli. This inhibition can be relieved by adding lactose or isopropyl-β-D-thiogalactopyranoside (IPTG). lac repressor encoded by lacI
   5284..5306    +  RBS            RBS: efficient ribosome binding site from bacteriophage T7 gene 10 (Olins and Rangwala, 1989)
   5325..5341    +  CDS            capTEV™ (fragment): composite tag for in vivo biotinylation, TEV protease cleavage, and 6xHis tagging
   7290..7339    +  CDS            SET1 (fragment): solubility-enhancement tag derived from T7 phage gene 10B
   7347..7394    +  terminator     T7 terminator: transcription terminator for bacteriophage T7 RNA polymerase
   7417..7521    -  CDS            TcR (fragment): tetracycline efflux protein; tet; confers resistance to tetracycline
   7569..7597    -  promoter       tet promoter: E. coli promoter for tetracycline efflux protein gene
