[The description below was written by a language model from this plasmid's Addgene catalogue record and pLannotate feature annotations shown in this document.]
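Description:
pET15b-NHis6-NocL is a bacterial expression plasmid of about 7.6 kb, built on the pET15b backbone, for producing an N-terminally His-tagged form of NocL in E. coli. NocL is a fatty acyl-AMP ligase (fatty acid activating enzyme) from the cyanobacterium Nodularia sp. 06071. The plasmid replicates from a ColE1/pMB1-type origin and is selected with ampicillin through the bla β-lactamase gene and its promoter. The catalogue lists it as high copy, although the feature table also shows the pBR322-derived rop gene and bom region, which normally moderate copy number. Fragments of the tetracycline resistance gene and its promoter are backbone remnants and do not provide a usable marker.

The 1,926 bp nocL coding sequence was inserted by Gibson assembly. It sits downstream of a T7 promoter with an adjacent lac operator and the phage T7 gene 10 ribosome binding site, and it is followed by the T7 terminator. A lacI gene carried on the plasmid supplies repressor, so transcription stays low until it is induced with IPTG in a host that provides T7 RNA polymerase. The His tag comes from the backbone. The annotation software did not label the insert itself, which falls in the unannotated gap between the tag region and the terminator. The short hit it calls a capTEV fragment just after the start codon probably reflects the 6xHis segment, and the small SET1 fragment near the terminator is probably ordinary pET backbone sequence rather than a real fusion partner.

The tagged protein is suited to metal-affinity purification for in vitro enzymology. The associated work is a biochemical study of a cyanobacterial halogenase.
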