Addgene plasmid #240398: pET15b-NHis6-NocL
Purpose: expresses N-His tagged NocL (fatty acid activating ligase) from Nodularia sp. 06071
Depositing lab: Emily Balskus. Depositing organization: Harvard University. Publication: Biochemical Studies of a Cyanobacterial Halogenase Support the Involvement of a Dimetal Cofactor. Wang ML, Glasser NR, Nair MA, Krebs C, Martin Bollinger J Jr, Balskus EP. Biochemistry. 2025 May 20;64(10):2173-2180. doi: 10.1021/acs.biochem.4c00720. Epub 2025 Apr 29. PubMed 40300765.
Backbone
  Vector backbone: pET15b
  Total vector size (bp): 7607
  Vector type: Bacterial Expression
Growth in bacteria
  Bacterial resistance: Ampicillin, 100 μg/mL
  Growth temperature: 37°C
  Growth strain: DH5alpha
  Copy number: High Copy
Gene/Insert
  Gene/Insert name: nocL(fatty acyl-AMP ligase) (alt names: NodcylA; Long-chain-fatty-acid--(Acyl-carrier-protein) lig ase, 6-deoxyerythronolide-B synthase (EC 2.3.1.94) (EC 6.2. 1.20) CDS; clyA)
  Species: Nodularia sp. 06071
  Insert size (bp): 1926
  GenBank ID: MW071172
  Promoter: T7
  Tag / fusion protein: His tag (N terminal on backbone)
  Cloning method: Gibson Cloning
  Sequencing primers: 5′ ATGAATGTTCGTTTGACCG
Terms and licenses: Academic/Nonprofit Terms; Industry Terms: Not Available to Industry
How to cite: pET15b-NHis6-NocL was a gift from Emily Balskus (Addgene plasmid # 240398 ; http://n2t.net/addgene:240398 ; RRID:Addgene_240398)
